Addgene plasmid #45907: pcDNA4 huZAP(L)
Depositing lab: Harmit Malik. Depositing organization: Fred Hutchinson Cancer Center. Publication: Positive selection and increased antiviral activity associated with the PARP-containing isoform of human zinc-finger antiviral protein. Kerns JA, Emerman M, Malik HS. PLoS Genet. 2008 Jan;4(1):e21. doi: 10.1371/journal.pgen.0040021. PubMed 18225958.
Backbone
  Vector backbone: pcDNA4
  Backbone manufacturer: Invitrogen
  Vector type: Mammalian Expression
  Selectable markers: Zeocin
Growth in bacteria
  Bacterial resistance: Ampicillin, 100 μg/mL
  Growth temperature: 37°C
  Growth strain: DH5alpha
  Copy number: Unknown
Gene/Insert
  Gene/Insert name: ZAP(L) isoform (alt names: ZAP; ZC3HAV1 zinc finger CCCH-type, antiviral 1)
  Species: H. sapiens (human)
  Mutation: M202T, L388F, Q701E, T851I (reference NP_064504.2)
  Entrez Gene: ZC3HAV1 (a.k.a. ARTD13, FLB6421, PARP13, ZAP, ZC3H2, ZC3HDC2)
  Tag / fusion protein: HA (N terminal on insert)
  Cloning method: Restriction Enzyme; 5′ cloning site N/A (unknown if destroyed); 3′ cloning site N/A (unknown if destroyed)
  Sequencing primers: 5′ CMV-F; 3′ BGH-Rev
Terms and licenses: Academic/Nonprofit Terms; Industry Terms: Not Available to Industry
Depositor comments: There is a M202T amino acid change in hZAP(L) isoform, not known to effect function.
How to cite: pcDNA4 huZAP(L) was a gift from Harmit Malik (Addgene plasmid # 45907 ; http://n2t.net/addgene:45907 ; RRID:Addgene_45907)
