[The description below was written by a language model from this plasmid's Addgene catalogue record and pLannotate feature annotations shown in this document.]
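Description:
pcDNA4 huZAP(L) is a mammalian expression plasmid of about 7.8 kb, built on the Invitrogen pcDNA4 backbone, that encodes the long isoform of the human zinc-finger antiviral protein, ZAP (ZC3HAV1, also called PARP13). It is propagated in E. coli through a high-copy ColE1/pUC-type origin and selected with ampicillin via the β-lactamase gene. An f1 origin is also present. For selection in mammalian cells the backbone carries a Zeocin resistance cassette, in which the Sh ble gene sits behind both the SV40 early promoter and the bacterial EM7 promoter and is followed by an SV40 polyadenylation signal.

The payload is driven by the human cytomegalovirus immediate-early enhancer and promoter and terminated by the bovine growth hormone polyadenylation signal. A T7 promoter lies upstream of the insert. The ZAP(L) open reading frame is fused at its N terminus to an HA epitope. The annotation detects this as a short fragment matching an HA tag immediately ahead of the coding sequence, which allows detection by immunoblot or immunostaining. Relative to the reference protein, the record lists four substitutions: M202T, L388F, Q701E and T851I. The depositor notes that M202T is not known to affect function. Several small annotated fragments (a truncated HIV-1 LTR piece, lacI, bom and a second ble match) appear to be short sequence matches or backbone remnants rather than functional modules.

ZAP restricts viral replication by binding target viral mRNAs and recruiting cellular RNA degradation machinery. The long isoform is the one that contains the PARP-like domain. The associated publication concerns positive selection and increased antiviral activity of this isoform, so the plasmid suits transient or Zeocin-selected stable expression of tagged human ZAP(L) in antiviral activity studies.
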