Features (pLannotate 1.2.2; 22 found; start..end, strand, type, name):
      1..380     +  enhancer       CMV enhancer: human cytomegalovirus immediate early enhancer
    381..584     +  promoter       CMV promoter: human cytomegalovirus (CMV) immediate early promoter
    580..613     +  LTR            5' LTR (truncated) (fragment): truncated 5' long terminal repeat (LTR) from HIV-1
    629..647     +  promoter       T7 promoter: promoter for bacteriophage T7 RNA polymerase
    727..750     +  CDS            3xHA (fragment): three tandem HA epitope tags
    751..3453    +  CDS            ZC3HAV1 (sequence partly withheld): ZCCHV_HUMAN - Also known as ZC3HDC2. Experimental evidence at protein level: Swiss-Prot protein existence level 1. Antiviral protein which inhibits the replication of viruses by recruiting the cellular RNA degradation machineries to degrade the viral mRNAs. Binds to a ZAP-responsive element (ZRE) present in the target viral mRNA, recruits cellular poly(A)-specific ribonuclease PARN to remove the poly(A) tail, and the 3'-5' exoribonuclease complex exosome to degrade the RNA body from the 3'-end. It also recruits the decapping complex DCP1-DCP2 through RNA helicase p72 (DDX17) to remove the cap
   3596..3820    +  polyA_signal   bGH poly(A) signal: bovine growth hormone polyadenylation signal
   3824..3845    +  promoter       SV40 promoter (fragment): SV40 enhancer and early promoter
   3866..4294    +  rep_origin     f1 ori (sequence partly withheld): f1 bacteriophage origin of replication; arrow indicates direction of (+) strand synthesis
   4308..4637    +  promoter       SV40 promoter: SV40 enhancer and early promoter
   4685..4732    +  promoter       EM7 promoter: synthetic bacterial promoter&nbsp
   4751..5125    +  CDS            BleoR: antibiotic-binding protein; Sh ble from Streptoalloteichus hindustanus; confers resistance to bleomycin, phleomycin, and Zeocin™
   5135..5260    +  CDS            ble (fragment): BLE_KLEPN - Experimental evidence at protein level: Swiss-Prot protein existence level 1. Binding protein with a strong affinity to the bleomycin family of antibiotics. Binds to CL990; an antimitotic-antibiotic compound. From Klebsiella pneumoniae.
   5255..5376    +  polyA_signal   SV40 poly(A) signal: SV40 polyadenylation signal
   5449..5465    -  protein_bind   lac operator: The lac repressor binds to the lac operator to inhibit transcription in E. coli. This inhibition can be relieved by adding lactose or isopropyl-β-D-thiogalactopyranoside (IPTG). lac repressor encoded by lacI
   5473..5503    -  promoter       lac promoter: promoter for the E. coli lac operon
   5518..5539    -  protein_bind   CAP binding site: CAP binding activates transcription in the presence of cAMP. E. coli catabolite activator protein
   5552..5644    -  CDS            lacI (fragment): lac repressor; lacI; The lac repressor binds to the lac operator to inhibit transcription in E. coli. This inhibition can be relieved by adding lactose or isopropyl-β-D-thiogalactopyranoside (IPTG).
   5827..6415    -  rep_origin     ori: high-copy-number ColE1/pMB1/pBR322/pUC origin of replication
   6586..7446    -  CDS            AmpR: β-lactamase; bla; confers resistance to ampicillin, carbenicillin, and related antibiotics
   7447..7551    -  promoter       AmpR promoter: bla
   7610..7662    -  misc_feature   bom (fragment): basis of mobility region from pBR322
>Addgene plasmid #45907 | pcDNA4 huZAP(L) | addgene full sequence | sequence record 324633 | Addgene NGS Result
GACATTGATTATTGACTAGTTATTAATAGTAATCAATTACGGGGTCATTAGTTCATAGCCCATATATGGA
GTTCCGCGTTACATAACTTACGGTAAATGGCCCGCCTGGCTGACCGCCCAACGACCCCCGCCCATTGACG
TCAATAATGACGTATGTTCCCATAGTAACGCCAATAGGGACTTTCCATTGACGTCAATGGGTGGAGTATT
TACGGTAAACTGCCCACTTGGCAGTACATCAAGTGTATCATATGCCAAGTACGCCCCCTATTGACGTCAA
TGACGGTAAATGGCCCGCCTGGCATTATGCCCAGTACATGACCTTATGGGACTTTCCTACTTGGCAGTAC
ATCTACGTATTAGTCATCGCTATTACCATGGTGATGCGGTTTTGGCAGTACATCAATGGGCGTGGATAGC
GGTTTGACTCACGGGGATTTCCAAGTCTCCACCCCATTGACGTCAATGGGAGTTTGTTTTGGCACCAAAA
TCAACGGGACTTTCCAAAATGTCGTAACAACTCCGCCCCATTGACGCAAATGGGCGGTAGGCGTGTACGG
TGGGAGGTCTATATAAGCAGAGCTCTCTGGCTAACTAGAGAACCCACTGCTTACTGGCTTATCGAAATTA
ATACGACTCACTATAGGGAGACCCAAGCTGGCTAGTTAAGCTTGGTACCGAGCTCGGATCCACTAGTCCA
GTGTGGTGGAATTCGCCACCATGTATCCATACGATGTTCCAGATTACGCTGCGGACCCGGAGGTGTGCTG
CTTCATCACCAAAATCCTGTGCGCCCACGGGGGCCGCATGGCCCTGGACGCGCTGCTCCAGGAGATCGCG
CTGTCTGAGCCGCAGCTCTGTGAGGTGCTGCAGGTGGCCGGGCCCGACCGCTTTGTGGTGTTGGAGACCG
GCGGCGAGGCCGGGATCACCCGATCGGTGGTGGCCACCACTCGAGCCCGGGTCTGCCGTCGCAAGTACTG
CCAGAGACCCTGCGATAACCTGCATCTCTGCAAACTCAACTTGCTGGGCCGGTGCAACTATTCGCAGTCC
GAGCGGAATTTATGCAAATATTCTCATGAGGTTCTCTCAGAAGAGAACTTCAAAGTCCTGAAAAATCACG
AACTCTCTGGACTGAACAAAGAGGAATTAGCAGTGCTCCTCCTCCAAAGTGATCCTTTTTTTATGCCCGA
GATATGCAAAAGTTATAAGGGAGAGGGTCGGCAGCAGATTTGTAACCAGCAGCCACCGTGTTCAAGACTC
CACATCTGTGACCACTTCACCCGAGGGAACTGTCGTTTTCCCAACTGCCTCCGGTCCCATAACCTGATGG
ACAGAAAGGTGCTGGCCATCACGAGGGAGCACGGGCTGAACCCCGACGTGGTCCAGAACATCCAGGACAT
CTGCAACAGCAAGCACATGCAGAAGAATCCCCCAGGGCCCAGAGCTCCTTCTTCACATCGTAGAAACATG
GCATATAGGGCTAGAAGCAAGAGTAGAGATCGGTTCTTTCAGGGCAGCCAAGAATTTCTTGCGTCTGCTT
CAGCGTCTGCTGAGAGGTCCTGCACACCTAGTCCAGATCAGATCAGCCACAGGGCTTCCCTGGAGGACGC
GCCTGTGGACGATCTCACCCGCAAGTTCACGTATCTGGGGAGTCAGGATCGCGCTCGGCCTCCCTCAGGC
TCGTCCAAGGCTACTGATCTTGGAGGAACAAGTCAGGCCGGGACAAGCCAGAGGTTTTTAGAGAACGGCA
GTCAAGAGGACCTCTTGCATGGAAATCCAGGCAGCACTTACCTTGCTTCCAATTCAACATCAGCCCCCAA
CTGGAAGAGCCTCACATCCTGGACGAATGACCAAGGCGCCAGGAGAAAGACTGTGTTTTCTCCCACGCTA
CCTGCCGCCCGCTCTTCTTTTGGCTCTCTGCAAACACCTGAAGCTGTGACCACCAGAAAGGGCACAGGCT
TGCTTTCCTCAGACTACAGGATCATCAATGGCAAAAGTGGAACTCAGGACATCCAGCCTGGCCCTCTTTT
TAATAATAATGCTGATGGAGTGGCCACAGATATAACTTCTACCAGATCCTTAAATTACAAAAGCACTAGC
AGCGGTCACAGAGAAATATCATCACCTAGGATTCAGGATGCTGGACCTGCTTCCCGAGATGTCCAGGCCA
CTGGCAGAATCGCAGATGATGCTGACCCAAGAGTAGCACTTGTTAACGATTCTTTATCTGATGTCACAAG
TACCACATCTTCTAGGGTGGATGATCATGACTCAGAGGAAATTTGTCTTGACCATCTGTGTAAGGGTTGT
CCGCTTAATGGTAGCTGCAGCAAAGTCCACTTCCATCTGCCTTACCGGTGGCAGATGCTTATTGGTAAAA
CCTGGACGGACTTTGAGCACATGGAGACGATCGAGAAAGGCTACTGTAACCCCGGAATCCACCTCTGTTC
TGTAGGAAGTTATACAATCAATTTTCGGGTAATGAGTTGTGATTCCTTTCCCATCCGACGCCTCTCCACT
CCTTCTTCTGTCACCAAGCCAGCCAATTCTGTCTTCACCACCAAATGGATTTGGTATTGGAAGAATGAAT
CTGGCACATGGATTCAGTATGGAGAAGAGAAAGACAAACGGAAAAATTCAAACGTCGACTCTTCATACCT
GGAGTCTCTCTATCAATCCTGTCCGAGGGGAGTTGTGCCATTTCAGGCGGGCTCACGGAACTATGAGCTG
AGTTTCCAAGGGATGATTCAGACAAACATAGCTTCCAAAACTCAAAAGGATGTCATCAGAAGACCAACAT
TTGTGCCTCAGTGGTATGTGCAGCAGATGAAGAGAGGGCCAGACCATGAGCCAGCAAAGACCTCGTCAGT
GTCTTTAACTGCGACCTTTCGTCCTCAGGAGGACTTTTGCTTCCTATCCTCA
[513 nt withheld, positions 2923-3435]
AAAGCCTGCGTGATTAGTTAGGATATCCAGCACAGTGGCGGCCGCTCGAGTCTAGAGGGCCCGCGGTTCG
AACAAAAACTCATCTCAGAAGAGGATCTGAATATGCATACCGGTCATCATCACCATCACCATTGAGTTTA
AACCCGCTGATCAGCCTCGACTGTGCCTTCTAGTTGCCAGCCATCTGTTGTTTGCCCCTCCCCCGTGCCT
TCCTTGACCCTGGAAGGTGCCACTCCCACTGTCCTTTCCTAATAAAATGAGGAAATTGCATCGCATTGTC
TGAGTAGGTGTCATTCTATTCTGGGGGGTGGGGTGGGGCAGGACAGCAAGGGGGAGGATTGGGAAGACAA
TAGCAGGCATGCTGGGGATGCGGTGGGCTCTATGGCTTCTGAGGCGGAAAGAACCAGCTGGGGCTCTAGG
GGGTATCCCC
[124 nt withheld, positions 3866-3989]
C
[91 nt withheld, positions 3991-4081]
A
[49 nt withheld, positions 4083-4131]
CCTTTGACGTTGGAGTCCACGTTCTTT
[37 nt withheld, positions 4159-4195]
ACCCTATCTCGGTCTATTCTTTTGATTTATAAGGGATTTTGCCGATTTCGGCCTATTGGTTAAAAAATGA
GCTGATTTAACAAAAATTTAACGCGAATTAATTCTGTGGAATGTGTGTCAGTTAGGGTGTGGAAAGTCCC
CAGGCTCCCCAGCAGGCAGAAGTATGCAAAGCATGCATCTCAATTAGTCAGCAACCAGGTGTGGAAAGTC
CCCAGGCTCCCCAGCAGGCAGAAGTATGCAAAGCATGCATCTCAATTAGTCAGCAACCATAGTCCCGCCC
CTAACTCCGCCCATCCCGCCCCTAACTCCGCCCAGTTCCGCCCATTCTCCGCCCCATGGCTGACTAATTT
TTTTTATTTATGCAGAGGCCGAGGCCGCCTCTGCCTCTGAGCTATTCCAGAAGTAGTGAGGAGGCTTTTT
TGGAGGCCTAGGCTTTTGCAAAAAGCTCCCGGGAGCTTGTATATCCATTTTCGGATCTGATCAGCACGTG
TTGACAATTAATCATCGGCATAGTATATCGGCATAGTATAATACGACAAGGTGAGGAACTAAACCATGGC
CAAGTTGACCAGTGCCGTTCCGGTGCTCACCGCGCGCGACGTCGCCGGAGCGGTCGAGTTCTGGACCGAC
CGGCTCGGGTTCTCCCGGGACTTCGTGGAGGACGACTTCGCCGGTGTGGTCCGGGACGACGTGACCCTGT
TCATCAGCGCGGTCCAGGACCAGGTGGTGCCGGACAACACCCTGGCCTGGGTGTGGGTGCGCGGCCTGGA
CGAGCTGTACGCCGAGTGGTCGGAGGTCGTGTCCACGAACTTCCGGGACGCCTCCGGGCCGGCCATGACC
GAGATCGGCGAGCAGCCGTGGGGGCGGGAGTTCGCCCTGCGCGACCCGGCCGGCAACTGCGTGCACTTCG
TGGCCGAGGAGCAGGACTGACACGTGCTACGAGATTTCGATTCCACCGCCGCCTTCTATGAAAGGTTGGG
CTTCGGAATCGTTTTCCGGGACGCCGGCTGGATGATCCTCCAGCGCGGGGATCTCATGCTGGAGTTCTTC
GCCCACCCCAACTTGTTTATTGCAGCTTATAATGGTTACAAATAAAGCAATAGCATCACAAATTTCACAA
ATAAAGCATTTTTTTCACTGCATTCTAGTTGTGGTTTGTCCAAACTCATCAATGTATCTTATCATGTCTG
TATACCGTCGACCTCTAGCTAGAGCTTGGCGTAATCATGGTCATAGCTGTTTCCTGTGTGAAATTGTTAT
CCGCTCACAATTCCACACAACATACGAGCCGGAAGCATAAAGTGTAAAGCCTGGGGTGCCTAATGAGTGA
GCTAACTCACATTAATTGCGTTGCGCTCACTGCCCGCTTTCCAGTCGGGAAACCTGTCGTGCCAGCTGCA
TTAATGAATCGGCCAACGCGCGGGGAGAGGCGGTTTGCGTATTGGGCGCTCTTCCGCTTCCTCGCTCACT
GACTCGCTGCGCTCGGTCGTTCGGCTGCGGCGAGCGGTATCAGCTCACTCAAAGGCGGTAATACGGTTAT
CCACAGAATCAGGGGATAACGCAGGAAAGAACATGTGAGCAAAAGGCCAGCAAAAGGCCAGGAACCGTAA
AAAGGCCGCGTTGCTGGCGTTTTTCCATAGGCTCCGCCCCCCTGACGAGCATCACAAAAATCGACGCTCA
AGTCAGAGGTGGCGAAACCCGACAGGACTATAAAGATACCAGGCGTTTCCCCCTGGAAGCTCCCTCGTGC
GCTCTCCTGTTCCGACCCTGCCGCTTACCGGATACCTGTCCGCCTTTCTCCCTTCGGGAAGCGTGGCGCT
TTCTCATAGCTCACGCTGTAGGTATCTCAGTTCGGTGTAGGTCGTTCGCTCCAAGCTGGGCTGTGTGCAC
GAACCCCCCGTTCAGCCCGACCGCTGCGCCTTATCCGGTAACTATCGTCTTGAGTCCAACCCGGTAAGAC
ACGACTTATCGCCACTGGCAGCAGCCACTGGTAACAGGATTAGCAGAGCGAGGTATGTAGGCGGTGCTAC
AGAGTTCTTGAAGTGGTGGCCTAACTACGGCTACACTAGAAGAACAGTATTTGGTATCTGCGCTCTGCTG
AAGCCAGTTACCTTCGGAAAAAGAGTTGGTAGCTCTTGATCCGGCAAACAAACCACCGCTGGTAGCGGTG
GTTTTTTTGTTTGCAAGCAGCAGATTACGCGCAGAAAAAAAGGATCTCAAGAAGATCCTTTGATCTTTTC
TACGGGGTCTGACGCTCAGTGGAACGAAAACTCACGTTAAGGGATTTTGGTCATGAGATTATCAAAAAGG
ATCTTCACCTAGATCCTTTTAAATTAAAAATGAAGTTTTAAATCAATCTAAAGTATATATGAGTAAACTT
GGTCTGACAGTTACCAATGCTTAATCAGTGAGGCACCTATCTCAGCGATCTGTCTATTTCGTTCATCCAT
AGTTGCCTGACTCCCCGTCGTGTAGATAACTACGATACGGGAGGGCTTACCATCTGGCCCCAGTGCTGCA
ATGATACCGCGAGACCCACGCTCACCGGCTCCAGATTTATCAGCAATAAACCAGCCAGCCGGAAGGGCCG
AGCGCAGAAGTGGTCCTGCAACTTTATCCGCCTCCATCCAGTCTATTAATTGTTGCCGGGAAGCTAGAGT
AAGTAGTTCGCCAGTTAATAGTTTGCGCAACGTTGTTGCCATTGCTACAGGCATCGTGGTGTCACGCTCG
TCGTTTGGTATGGCTTCATTCAGCTCCGGTTCCCAACGATCAAGGCGAGTTACATGATCCCCCATGTTGT
GCAAAAAAGCGGTTAGCTCCTTCGGTCCTCCGATCGTTGTCAGAAGTAAGTTGGCCGCAGTGTTATCACT
CATGGTTATGGCAGCACTGCATAATTCTCTTACTGTCATGCCATCCGTAAGATGCTTTTCTGTGACTGGT
GAGTACTCAACCAAGTCATTCTGAGAATAGTGTATGCGGCGACCGAGTTGCTCTTGCCCGGCGTCAATAC
GGGATAATACCGCGCCACATAGCAGAACTTTAAAAGTGCTCATCATTGGAAAACGTTCTTCGGGGCGAAA
ACTCTCAAGGATCTTACCGCTGTTGAGATCCAGTTCGATGTAACCCACTCGTGCACCCAACTGATCTTCA
GCATCTTTTACTTTCACCAGCGTTTCTGGGTGAGCAAAAACAGGAAGGCAAAATGCCGCAAAAAAGGGAA
TAAGGGCGACACGGAAATGTTGAATACTCATACTCTTCCTTTTTCAATATTATTGAAGCATTTATCAGGG
TTATTGTCTCATGAGCGGATACATATTTGAATGTATTTAGAAAAATAAACAAATAGGGGTTCCGCGCACA
TTTCCCCGAAAAGTGCCACCTGACGTCGACGGATCGGGAGATCTCCCGATCCCCTATGGTGCACTCTCAG
TACAATCTGCTCTGATGCCGCATAGTTAAGCCAGTATCTGCTCCCTGCTTGTGTGTTGGAGGTCGCTGAG
TAGTGCGCGAGCAAAATTTAAGCTACAACAAGGCAAGGCTTGACCGACAATTGCATGAAGAATCTGCTTA
GGGTTAGGCGTTTTGCGCTGCTTCGCGATGTACGGGCCAGATATACGCGTT
