>Addgene plasmid #45907 | pcDNA4 huZAP(L) | addgene partial sequence | sequence record 73182 | CMV-F 5'-CGCAAATGGGCGGTAGGCGTG-3'
AGCAGAGCTCTCTGGCTAACTAGAGAACCCACTGCTTACTGGCTTATCGAAATTAATACGACTCACTATA
GGGAGACCCAAGCTGGCTAGTTAAGCTTGGTACCGAGCTCGGATCCACTAGTCCAGTGTGGTGGAATTCG
CCACCATGTATCCATACGATGTTCCAGATTACGCTGCGGACCCGGAGGTGTGCTGCTTCATCACCAAAAT
CCTGTGCGCCCACGGGGGCCGCATGGCCCTGGACGCGCTGCTCCAGGAGATCGCGCTGTCTGAGCCGCAG
CTCTGTGAGGTGCTGCAGGTGGCCGGGCCCGACCGCTTTGTGGTGTTGGAGACCGGCGGCGAGGCCGGGA
TCACCCGATCGGTGGTGGCCACCACTCGAGCCCGGGTCTGCCGTCGCAAGTACTGCCAGAGACCCTGCGA
TAACCTGCATCTCTGCAAACTCAACTTGCTGGGCCGGTGCAACTATTCGCAGTCCGAGCGGAATTTATGC
AAATATTCTCATGAGGTTCTCTCAGAAGAGAACTTCAAAGTCCTGAAAAATCACGAACTCTCTGGACTGA
ACAAAGAGGAATTAGCAGTGCTCCTCCTCCAAAGTGATCCTTTTTTTATGCCCGAGATATGCAAAAGTTA
TAAGGGAGAGGGTCGGCAGCAGATTTGTAACCAGCAGCCACCGTGTTCAAGACTCCACATCTGTGACCAC
TTCACCCGAGGGAACTGTCGTTTTCCCAACTGCCTCCGGTCCCATAACCTGATGGACAGAAAGGTGCTGG
CCATCACGAGGGAGCACGGGCTGAACCCCGACGTGGTCCAGAACATCCAGGACATCTGCAACAGCAAGCA
CATGCAGAAGAATCCCCCAGGGCCCAGAGCTCCTTCTTCACATCGTAGAAACATGGCATATAGGGCTAGA
AGCAAGAGTAGAGATCGGTTCTTTCAGGGCAGCCAAGAATTTCTTGCGTCTGCTTCAGCGTCTGCTGAGA
GGTCCTGCACACCTAGTCCAGATCAGATCAGCCACAGGGCTTCCCTGGA
